Addgene plasmid #233880: pXD80EN10-Pct3-(–)-Eldh1(cHis6)-noAccs(ElA2)
Purpose: Expresses His-tagged Eggerthella lenta A2 (–)-Eldh1 with a cumate inducible promoter, without accessory genes (inactive), in Gordonibacter urolithinfaciens DSM 27213
Depositing lab: Emily Balskus. Depositing organization: Harvard University. Publication: Enantiocomplementary Gut Bacterial Enzymes Metabolize Dietary Polyphenols. Dong X, Bae M, Le C, Aguilar Ramos MA, Balskus EP. J Am Chem Soc. 2025 Mar 5;147(9):7231-7244. doi: 10.1021/jacs.4c09892. Epub 2025 Feb 24. PubMed 39993729.
Backbone
  Vector backbone: pXD68Kan2
  Vector type: Bacterial Expression
Growth in bacteria
  Bacterial resistance: Kanamycin, 50 μg/mL
  Growth temperature: 37°C
  Growth strain: DH5alpha
  Copy number: Low Copy
Gene/Insert
  Gene/Insert name: (–)-Eldh1 (alt names: (–)-dihydroxyenterolactone dehydroxylase 1; Elen_0511)
  Species: Eggerthella lenta
  Entrez Gene: Elen_0511 (a.k.a. Elen_0511)
  Tag / fusion protein: His (C terminal on insert)
Terms and licenses: Academic/Nonprofit Terms; Industry Terms: Not Available to Industry
How to cite: pXD80EN10-Pct3-(–)-Eldh1(cHis6)-noAccs(ElA2) was a gift from Emily Balskus (Addgene plasmid # 233880 ; http://n2t.net/addgene:233880 ; RRID:Addgene_233880)
