[The description below was written by a language model from this plasmid's Addgene catalogue record and pLannotate feature annotations shown in this document.]
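Description:
pXD80EN10-Pct3-(–)-Eldh1(cHis6)-noAccs(ElA2) is a low-copy bacterial expression plasmid of about 13.6 kb built on the pXD68Kan2 backbone. It is designed to express an Eggerthella lenta enzyme in the gut Actinobacterium Gordonibacter urolithinfaciens DSM 27213, and it is propagated in E. coli DH5alpha. The annotated backbone is derived from the broad-host-range plasmid RSF1010. It carries oriV together with the RepA and RepC replication proteins and mobA (also known as repB, which supplies primase activity), and this replicon is what lets the plasmid be maintained outside E. coli. Mobilisation functions are also present: the RSF1010 oriT, mobA and mobC, plus a separate IncP-type oriT with a traJ fragment, so the plasmid should be transferable by conjugation from a suitable donor strain. Selection is by kanamycin through the aphA-3 aminoglycoside phosphotransferase gene. Short gentamicin-resistance, integron Pc promoter and lacI fragments appear to be remnants of earlier vector construction.

The payload is (–)-Eldh1 (Elen_0511), the (–)-dihydroxyenterolactone dehydroxylase 1 from E. lenta strain A2, fused to a C-terminal His6 tag for detection or affinity purification. Its expression is cumate-inducible. A divergently oriented CymR repressor gene from Pseudomonas putida is encoded upstream, and CymR binds the CuO operator in the promoter region until cumate relieves repression. The automated annotation does not label the dehydroxylase coding sequence itself, but the His tag lies downstream of CuO, and T7Te and rrnB T2 terminators follow further on. This version deliberately omits the accessory genes, and the record describes the resulting enzyme as inactive. That makes it useful as a comparison or control construct in studies of enantiocomplementary polyphenol-metabolising enzymes from gut bacteria.
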