Features (pLannotate 1.2.2; 21 found; start..end, strand, type, name):
     19..813     -  CDS            KanR: aminoglycoside phosphotransferase; aphA-3; confers resistance to kanamycin
    820..876     -  CDS            GmR (fragment): gentamycin acetyltransferase; aacC1; confers resistance to gentamycin
   1052..1075    -  promoter       Pc promoter (fragment): intI1 (promoter lies within the coding sequence); class 1 integron promoter
   1055..1198    -  CDS            YPR2_ECOLX (fragment): Protein predicted: Swiss-Prot protein existence level 4. From Escherichia coli.
   1475..1494    +  misc_feature   BioBrick prefix: BioBrick prefix for parts that start with "ATG"
   1497..2108    -  CDS            CymR: cumate repressor (Mullick et al., 2006); cymR from Pseudomonas putida
   2512..2539    +  protein_bind   CuO: CymR-binding P2 operator sequence from the p-cmt operon of Pseudomonas putida (Mullick et al., 2006) CymR
   5611..5628    +  CDS            7xHis (fragment): 6xHis affinity tag
   7188..7215    +  terminator     T7Te terminator: phage T7 early transcription terminator
   7347..7374    +  terminator     rrnB T2 terminator: transcription terminator T2 from the E. coli rrnB gene
   7489..7529    +  CDS            lacI (fragment): lac repressor; lacI; The lac repressor binds to the lac operator to inhibit transcription in E. coli. This inhibition can be relieved by adding lactose or isopropyl-β-D-thiogalactopyranoside (IPTG).
   7806..8657    -  CDS            RSF1010 RepC (fragment): replication protein C of the broad-host-range plasmid RSF1010 (Scholz et al., 1989); repC
   8644..9483    -  CDS            RSF1010 RepA: replication protein A of the broad-host-range plasmid RSF1010 (Scholz et al., 1989); repA
   9475..9549    -  ncRNA          Plasmid R1162: Accession: RF00043 - R1162-like plasmid antisense RNA
   9997..12123   -  CDS            mobA: MOBA2_ECOLX - Also known as repB. Experimental evidence at protein level: Swiss-Prot protein existence level 1. Part of the relaxosome complex that is responsible for plasmid transfer during conjugation. Locally unwinds DNA and catalyzes the cleavage of one of the DNA strands at oriT. The cleaved strand is then transferred through the dedicated type IV secretion apparatus. MobA remains covalently linked at the 5' end of the strand, and once in the recipient cell, it probably catalyzes the rejoining of the two ends of the strand, re-forming the circular plasmid DNA. The primase activity of MobA
  12204..12291   -  oriT           RSF1010 oriT: origin of transfer of the broad-host-range plasmid RSF1010 (Scholz et al., 1989)
  12322..12603   +  CDS            mobC: MOBC_ECOLX - Protein predicted: Swiss-Prot protein existence level 4. This protein is essential to promote the specific transfer of the plasmid in the presence of conjugative plasmids. From Escherichia coli.
  12633..13027   +  rep_origin     RSF1010 oriV: replication origin of the broad-host-range plasmid RSF1010; requires the RSF1010 RepA/B/C proteins for replication (Scholz et al., 1989)
  13192..13233   -  terminator     bacterial terminator: putative bacterial transcription terminator
  13271..13296   -  CDS            traJ (fragment): oriT-recognizing protein; traJ
  13329..13438   -  oriT           oriT: incP origin of transfer
>Addgene plasmid #233880 | pXD80EN10-Pct3-(–)-Eldh1(cHis6)-noAccs(ElA2) | addgene full sequence | sequence record 467497 | Addgene NGS Result
GGCGGGCTGGCCGGCCTTCTAAAACAATTCATCCAGTAAAATATAATATTTTATTTTCTCCCAATCAGGC
TTGATCCCCAGTAAGTCAAAAAATAGCTCGACATACTGTTCTTCCCCGATATCCTCCCTGATCGACCGGA
CGCAGAAGGCAATGTCATACCACTTGTCCGCCCTGCCGCTTCTCCCAAGATCAATAAAGCCACTTACTTT
GCCATCTTTCACAAAGATGTTGCTGTCTCCCAGGTCGCCGTGGGAAAAGACAAGTTCCTCTTCGGGCTTT
TCCGTCTTTAAAAAATCATACAGCTCGCGCGGATCTTTAAATGGAGTGTCTTCTTCCCAGTTTTCGCAAT
CCACATCGGCCAGATCGTTATTCAGTAAGTAATCCAATTCGGCTAAGCGGCTGTCTAAGCTATTCGTATA
GGGACAATCCGATATGTCGATGGAGTGAAAGAGCCTGATGCACTCCGCATACAGCTCGATAATCTTTTCA
GGGCTTTGTTCATCTTCATACTCTTCCGAGCAAAGGACGCCATCGGCCTCACTCATGAGCAGATTGCTCC
AGCCATCATGCCGTTCAAAGTGCAGGACCTTTGGAACAGGCAGCTTTCCTTCCAGCCATAGCATCATGTC
CTTTTCCCGTTCCACATCATAGGTGGTCCCTTTATACCGGCTGTCCGTCATTTTTAAATATAGGTTTTCA
TTTTCTCCCACCAGCTTATATACCTTAGCAGGAGACATTCCTTCCGTATCTTTTACGCAGCGGTATTTTT
CGATCAGTTTTTTCAATTCCGGTGATATTCTCATTTTAGCCATGATGTTTAACTTTGTTTTAGGGCGACT
GCCCTGCTGCGTAACATCGTTGCTGCTCCATAACATCAAACATCGACCCACGGCGTAACGCGCTTGCTGC
TTGGATGCCCGAGGCATAGACTGTACCCCAAAAAAACAGTCATAACAAGCCATGAAAACCGCCACTGCGC
CGTTACCACCGCTGCGTTCGGTCAAGGTTCTGGACCAGTTGCGTGAGCGCATACGCTACTTGCATTACAG
CTTACGAACCGAACAGGCTTATGTCCACTGGGTTCGTGCCTTCATCCGTTTCCACGGTGTGCGTCACCCG
GCAACCTTGGGCAGCAGCGAAGTCGAGGCATTTCTGTCCTGGCTGGCGAACGAGCGCAAGGTTTCGGTCT
CCACGCATTCGAAACCGGTATCCCGCCGCCGCCGCCGGATACCGGTTTCGAATTGAGATTGCCACCTGAC
GTCTAAGAAACCATTATTATCATGACATTAACCTATAAAAATAGGCGTATCACGAGGCCCTTTCGTCTTC
AAGGCGAAAAAACCCCGCCGAAGCGGGGTTTTTTGCGAAATATAATGACCCTCTTGATAACCCAAGAGGG
CATTTTTTAGGAACGGTTATTTGATTATTAATCCGGCGGCAACTGAAACGATTCGGATCCTGTATTACTA
TTCTGAATTCGCGGCCGCTTCTAGATCTAGCGCTTGAATTTCGCGTACCGCTCTCGCGCAATTTCGAGTG
TCGAGTTCCTGACACGCTCAAAGCGTTCTTTGTCCTTCTGCCATAGGCTACGAACAGCAAGCCCACGCAC
CGAATTGAATATCAACCAAAGGATATCTTCTGCATCATCACGCGAAAGACCACGGCTCACCAGAACACCA
AGCCACATATCCTCGACGACAAACCGATTCCTCTCTACCGTGCGCTGAATACCCTCGCGTAACGCTGGGT
CCCGGTCGGCAGCCACAATCAAATCAAGGCTGATAGAGAAGTCATCGTCGAGGAAAAATTCGGCGGCGTC
GTCCAGCATTTGCTGGATGACGTCATCCTCTGGCTTCAATTTCGCTAATCGAGCCCGACTGCGTTCGGTG
ATCTGTTCGTAAAGCCATTCAAAAGTGGCAAGCAGAAGCTCAAGCTTTGTCGGGAAATGATGGCTCTGCG
CTCCTCTGGAGACACCAGCAGCACCGGGCACATCTGCGATCCGGAATCCCGCGTAACCTTTTTCCCGTAA
AACCCCCAGGGCCGCTGCAATCAACTTGCCCTGGGTCTCCATTGCGCGCTCTGCCTGTGTTCTTCTCTTT
GGACTCATGATCACCAGCGACCTGCTTTCGTTCGTCCGGGCATCACCCGGGTTACTATCTAGTATCAATA
ACTAGATTATTGGTTGAAACGTACTATGTCAAGCAGTTCTAAAGATTGACTCCAAACGGTCGCCTTGCTA
TGCTCGTTTCGTTTCCTCCGCACGCGCGCGAAAGGCTCCTTCACGGAGCCAATGTACGCAAAAAACCCCG
CTTCAGCGGGGTTTTTTCGCCAAAAAAAACCCCGCCCTGTCAGGGGCGGGGTTTTTTTTTTTAGGGCCCT
ACTGACTGTGAGCCCGCTCGATCAACGGATCGGTAAAATACGGGCGAAAAAGAGAATCCCGAGCTTTTTT
GTTGCCGCATAGCGTATAGTAAGCATGTGCCCTCGAGGTGAGGGCGAGTGTTGCGGCCAGTAACAAACAG
ACAATCTGGTCTGTTTGTATTATGCAGCACACAGTGTTACCTCCTCGGGGACGAGGAGAGGAAAGAGGAT
TTAAAATGGGGAAGACGACCGTGACAAGGCGCGCGTTCGCTCAGCTTGCCGCCGCGACAGGCGCAATAGC
CGCTATGGGTGTTGGAACTCGTCCTGCGGTGGCGCTTACCGATGGCAATTCGGGGACGGCGGGCGAGCGG
GGGATCAAGAAGATACGCTCGTGCTGCCGCGGCTGCGGAAAGGTCGAATGCGGTGTGTGGGTGTACATCC
AAGATGGCAAAGTGGTTCGAACCGAAGGTGACGAAACCTGCTTCAACACTATGGGCAATCATTGCAGCAA
GGGGCAAGCGTCCATTCAGGCTGCATATCATCCTGATCGTATCAAGTTCCCAATGAAGCGCACGAACCCG
AAGGGCAGCGAAGATCCAGGTTGGGTGAGGATCAGCTGGGACGAGGCCTACCGGACCATTGCGGACAATA
TTATGCAGTTGCGTGAGAAGTACGGTCCTGAAAGCTTGTTCACGTGGTGCGGTACGGGCCGACAGTGGTG
CATGCAGTCCGATGCTGGCATGGCGCTTGAGCTGTTCGGTACGCCGAACATCATCGCGGCGTACCAAGTG
TGCAAGGGTCCGCGCCATTTTTCGTCGCGTCTCGACAACGTTCAGGCGTGGTCTTGGAGTGAGGTGATAA
ACCATTCGACGAAATACGTCCAATGGGCTACCGATCCCTCCGTTTCGAATTACGACGATTCGTCTCGTTT
GGTAATTGATGTGGCGCGCGAAGCTGAGGCTTTTATCGTGGTTGACCCTCGCCTGTCGAATCTTGGCCGC
ACTGCGAAGTATTGGTTAAACTTGCGACCTGGCACCGATAATGCCATGGCGCTAGGATGGTGCCATATCA
TATTGAAGCACGATCTGGTGGATTGGCAGTTCGTGAAACGCTGGTCCAATGCCTCGTTCATCGTCGTGCC
CGATATGGACCCTTCGGGCTACACCGAGGCGGTTCAAAACACGAAAAGCCCCTACGAATATCGTACGCGT
TTGCTGACCGAAGCCGACATAGATCCTTCTATGGTTGACTGGGAGATTGAAGGCGAGGGGAATCCAAAAC
GTTATCTTGTGTACGATCAGATCAATCGGCGCTGGACATATTGGCAAGCCGATCCCGAAGACGCGCATTG
GGAAGGCGAGACCTGGACAAAACAAACCTCTGGATTCACGCAAGACGTTTCGCGTCTTCGCGACGACGAA
TCGAAGGTGGCTGGCTGGATCGCGGATCTGTCGGAATTCGATCCGCGTATCGATCCGGCGCTCACCGGGG
AATTCGAAGTAAGGCTTAAGGACGGAAGTACGCATATCGGCCGTCCTGCATGGGATTTGTGGGCTGAGTA
CCTGCAACAATTCACTCCCGAACGAGTGTCGGAGATCACGGGCGTAGATGCCCAGCTTATCGAAGACGCC
GTGGTTGAATGGGCAACGCGCGATGACCCGCGCATACCCAACGGCGGTATAAATTACGGTCTGGGCGTGG
AGCATGCGGGCAACTCAACGCAGAATTGCAGGGCCATTATGGCGGCTTGCGCAATGGTAGGCGCCATCGA
CACGCCGGGCGGCCAGCGCGGTGCGACGAACGGATGGACCGAACAGTCGGGTCCGTGCGCCATGCTTCCG
TCGATGGCGGCATTCGCGTTCATGCCCACGCCCGACTTGTCGCTCAAGATGGCCGGAAATGAGAAGATGC
CGCTTCTATACTGGTACGGTGTGTGGTGCGATGCCAATGCCGCCATGGAATGCGCGCACAAGGAGCCGGA
TGCGCCCTATGAGATTCATGGTGGCATGATCGGCTCGGGCGACCATATGAACATGGGCAACGCAACGTAC
AATTGGGAAGCGCTCAACATGCTCGACTTTCTGTTCGAGGCGAATCTGTGGCATTCCCCTACTTCAGGTG
CGGCCGACATCCTCCTTCCGGTCTGCCATTGGACCGAGATCAACGCGTATCGCATTGCCCAAGGGGCATC
CGGTGGGTTTGGCCTATGCGTGAAAGCTGTTGATCCTCCTGGCGAATGCAAAAGCGATCCGTTGTACTTC
ATGGAGCTGTCGAAGTATTTCGGCGTCCCAGCGTTTGACGGCGACGATCCGTGGCTCGAGAACAAACCTG
ATGCCGATCTCGAAATCGAAAACCTCACGATTCAGTGCTGTGTCCAAGGATGCGCGCCATACAACAATTG
GAACGAGTTGGAGGCTGCATTCCAAGAGCACGGTTGGTGGAACATGAAACGCGAGATCCCGGAAGACTGG
GGCACGTACCGTCGATACGAGGTGGGGCAGGCGTATCGGTTGGCTCCCCATCAGCAACCGGCTCAGCTGA
ACATCAATAAACCGGGGTTCCCCACACCTACGATGAAACATGAGTTTTGGTGCACTTCCATCGAATCGTT
CTTCCCGGAGGGGGCGGATGGCCCTGAGCTTGCACCCGGGTTCACTTCCGAAGCGCTGCCTTATTATGCA
GAGCCCGCACACGGCCCTGTGGTCGATGCGGAAACGTACAAGGAGTATCCCATTACCTGCATCACTGGAC
GACGCATACCGGTGTACTTCCACTCCGAGCACCGACAGCTGCCCTGGTGTCGCGAGCTTTGGCCGGTGCC
TCGCATGGAGATCAATCCCGATACGGCTGCTGAACTTGGACTCGAACAAGGAGATTGGGCCTGGATCGAG
AGCCCTTGGGGCAAGGTGCGACAGACGGTCGATCTCTATTACGGCATTAAGCCGAACATGATCAACGCCG
AGCATCAATGGTGGTATCCGGAGTTGGCTCAAGCGGACAAAGGATATGAGTTGTCATGCATCAATTGCAT
TACCGATCGGAAGACTCAGGATAAATACAATGGATCGTCGAATGTGCGCACCTATCCAGTGAAGGTGTAC
AAAGCCACGCCTGAGAATTCCCCCTTTGGGAATCCTATCCCTTGCGGAAACGATGGGACTGAGATCATTC
ATGACTCTTCTGATCCTCGCCTCAAGCTATGGGAAATCGGCGCTGCTGGCATCCATCCGGATCACTTCGA
GGGCAGCAGCCATCACCATCACCATCACTAGGAGAGGGGGAATTATGACGCAGTACGCTATCGTCACCGA
TCTCGATCGTTGCGTAGGTTGTCTTGCCTGTTCGGTTGCCTGCAAGGTAGTCAACGGCGTTCCGACGGGC
TCGTTTTGGAACAAGACATTGCGCATTGGCCCGAATCCTCGAGAAGGCGGCAGTGGGCAATGGCCCGATG
TGGAGCTGTATTTTCTCAATGTGCAGTGCCAGCACTGCGAGAACCCCGAATGCGTGAAGGTGTGCCCGAC
GGGCGCCTCGCACAAGACCGAGGACGGCACCGTGCAGATCGACAAGTCGAAGTGCATCGGCTGCCAGTTC
TGCGCGATGTCGTGCCCGTACGGGGTGCGCTACCTCAACGAGGAGGAGCGCGTCGTGGAGAAGTGCACCT
TGTGCGAGCAGAAGATCGCTCAGGGCGAACTTCCTCAGTGCGTGAGTCAATGCTGCGGTATGGCACGCTG
GTTCGGCGATGCGGACGAAGGTATCGAAGGTTTCGTCGGGCCTCGCGGCGAGATACTGGGCGAGTATATA
TCGCCATTCTCGGATGATCAGGTGTATAGCCTGCCGGATGTGGGCAATAAGCCGTCGCTCAGGTACATCT
TGCGCGATATGAAATGGCAAGGAGGCGGTGAATGATGGAACTGCAATGGCCTTTGATTTTGTTCACCACG
CTGGTTGCGTGGAGCGCGGGGCTGTTCGGGACGCAGGCGCTGATGGCGGTGTTCGGCGTCGGGAAGAAGG
CGCAGGTGCCGGCTTGGGTTTGCTCGGCCGTCTTGCTGGCGGCCGGCGGGATCGCGGTGTTCTTCCATCT
CGAGCACTGGGAGCGGATCTTCAACGGGTTCGGGCATTTGACGAGCGGGATCACGCAGGAATTGATCGCG
ATCGTGGTCTTGGCCGTGGTGGCTATCGTCTACTTGGTGCTCATGCGCAAGTCCGACGACGGCGCCAGCG
TGCCGAAGTGGCTGGCATGGGTCTCCGTCGCCTTGTCGGTCGTGCTCGTGGCCGTCATGGCGCACAGCTA
CACGATGGCCGCCCGCCCCGCCTGGGACTCGGCCCTCTGGATCCTCTACGTCCTCGGCAACGCCTGCGTG
TTGGGCCCCGCGACGTTCGCCCTCCTCTCCGCCTTGGCTGCAGGGGGACCCCGGGACCAGCCCGCCGAGC
GCGCAGCCGACGCCGGGGCCCCCGCGGGTCTCGCGGCCCTCGCCGGCGCCGCCCTCAACGCCCTCGCGGC
CCTCGCCTTCGCCGCCTTCCTCCAGCTCTCCGCCGGCTCCTTCGCCGACGTCGGCCTCTACTTCGACCCG
ACGCACCCCACGAAGGCCATGGCCGACGCCGCCGCGACGGTCGCCTCCCAGGCCCCGCTGCTGTGGCTGG
GCGCCGTGGCCGTGGGCGCGATCGTGCCCCTGGCCGCCGCCTTCCTAGGCAGGCGCACGGGGAACTGGAA
GCTCTGGGTCCCGGTCGCGATAGCCGCCGCCCTGGTCGGCGCCGTCTGCATGCGCGTCGTCTTCTACAAC
CTGGGGCTCAGCGTGTTCATGTTCTACTAGACTAGTCGACTCACACTGGCTCACCTTCGGGTGGGCCTTT
CTGCGTTTATATACTAGAGAGAGAATATAAAAAGCCAGATTATTAATCCGGCTTTTTTATTATTTAATTC
CTGTTATAAAAAAAGGATCAATTTTGAACTCTCTCCCAAAGTTGATCCCTTAACGATCCCTGCAGGAGAA
GGCCATCCTGACGGATGGCCTTTTTGAAGCTTTCTAGAATCGGGGGCCCCCGGGGGGATTCTAGAACAAT
GGAAGTCCTCGTCTCGCCCTCGAATTAGCCCGCTTAATGAGCGGGCTTTTTTTGAATTAATTCTCGCGAG
CTGGCACGACAGGTTTCCCGACTGGAAAGCGGGCAGTGAGCGCAACGCAATTAATGTAAGTTAGCGCGAA
TTGCAAGCTGGCCGACGCGCTGGGCTACGTCTTGCTGGCGTTCGGGAGCAGAAGAGCATACATCTGGAAG
CAAAGCCAGGAAAGCGGCCTATGGAGCTGTGCGGCAGCGCTCAGTAGGCAATTTTTCAAAATATTGTTAA
GCCTTTTCTGAGCATGGTATTTTTCATGGTATTACCAATTAGCAGGAAAATAAGCCATTGAATATAAAAG
ATAAAAATGTCTTGTTTACAATAGAGTGGGGGGGGTCAGCCTGCCGCCTTGGGCCGGGTGATGTCGTACT
TGCCCGCCGCGAACTCGGTTACCGTCCAGCCCAGCGCGACCAGCTCCGGCAACGCCTCGCGCACCCGCTG
GCGGCGCTTGCGCATGGTCGAACCACTGGCCTCTGACGGCCAGACATAGCCGCACAAGGTATCTATGGAA
GCCTTGCCGGTTTTGCCGGGGTCGATCCAGCCACACAGCCGCTGGTGCAGCAGGCGGGCGGTTTCGCTGT
CCAGCGCCCGCACCTCGTCCATGCTGATGCGCACATGCTGGCCGCCACCCATGACGGCCTGCGCGATCAA
GGGGTTCAGGGCCACGTACAGGCGCCCGTCCGCCTCGTCGCTGGCGTACTCCGACAGCAGCCGAAACCCC
TGCCGCTTGCGGCCATTCTGGGCGATGATGGATACCTTCCAAAGGCGCTCGATGCAGTCCTGTATGTGCT
TGAGCGCCCCACCACTATCGACCTCTGCCCCGATTTCCTTTGCCAGCGCCCGATAGCTACCTTTGACCAC
CATGGCATCAGCGGTGACGGCCTCCCACTTGGGTTCCAGGAACAGCCGGAGCTGCCGTCCGCCTTCGGTC
TTGGGTTCCGGGCCAAGCACTAGGCCATTAGGCCCAGCCATGGCCACCAGCCCTTGCAGGATGCGCAGAT
CATCAGCGCCCAGCGGCTCCGGGCCGCTGAACTCGATCCGCTTGCCGTCGCCGTAGTCATACGTCACGTC
CAGCTTGCTGCGCTTGCGCTCGCCCCGCTTGAGGGCACGGAACAGGCCGGGGGCCAGACAGTGCGCCGGG
TCGTGTCGGACGTGGCTGAGGCTGTGCTTGTTCTTAGGCTTCACCACGGGGCACCCCCTTGCTCTTGCGC
TGCCTCTCCAGCACGGCGGGCTTGAGCACCCCGCCGTCATGCCGCCTGAACCACCGATCAGCGAACGGTG
CGCCATAGTTGGCCTTGCTCACACCGAAGCGGACGAAGAACCGGCGCTGGTCGTCGTCCACACCCCATTC
CTCGGCCTCGGCGCTGGTCATGCTCGACAGGTAGGACTGCCAGCGGATGTTATCGACCAGTACCGAGCTG
CCCCGGCTGGCCTGCTGCTGGTCGCCTGCGCCCATCATGGCCGCGCCCTTGCTGGCATGGTGCAGGAACA
CGATAGAGCACCCGGTATCGGCGGCGATGGCCTCCATGCGACCGATGACCTGGGCCATGGGGCCGCTGGC
GTTTTCTTCCTCGATGTGGAACCGGCGCAGCGTGTCCAGCACCATCAGGCGGCGGCCCTCGGCGGCGCGC
TTGAGGCCGTCGAACCACTCCGGGGCCATGATGTTGGGCAGGCTGCCGATCAGCGGCTGGATCAGCAGGC
CGTCAGCCACGGCTTGCCGTTCCTCGGCGCTGAGGTGCGCCCCAAGGGCGTGCAGGCGGTGATGAATGGC
GGTGGGCGGGTCTTCGGCGGGCAGGTAGATCACCGGGCCGGTGGGCAGTTCGCCCACCTCCAGCAGATCC
GGCCCGCCTGCAATCTGTGCGGCCAGTTGCAGGGCCAGCATGGATTTACCGGCACCACCGGGCGACACCA
GCGCCCCGACCGTACCGGCCACCATGTTGGGCAAAACGTAGTCCAGCGGTGGCGGCGCTGCTGCGAACGC
CTCCAGAATATTGATAGGCTTATGGGTAGCCATTGATTGCCTCCTTTGCAGGCAGTTGGTGGTTAGGCGC
TGGCGGGGTCACTACCCCCGCCCTGCGCCGCTCTGAGTTCTTCCAGGCACTCGCGCAGCGCCTCGTATTC
GTCGTCGGTCAGCCAGAACTTGCGCTGACGCATCCCTTTGGCCTTCATGCGCTCGGCATATCGCGCTTGG
CGTACAGCGTCAGGGCTGGCCAGCAGGTCGCCGGTCTGCTTGTCCTTTTGGTCTTTCATATCAGTCACCG
AGAAACTTGCCGGGGCCGAAAGGCTTGTCTTCGCGGAACAAGGACAAGGTGCAGCCGTCAAGGTTAAGGC
TGGCCATATCAGCGACTGAAAAGCGGCCAGCCTCGGCCTTGTTTGACGTATAACCAAAGCCACCGGGCAA
CCAATAGCCCTTGTCACTTTTGATCAGGTAGACCGACCCTGAAGCGCTTTTTTCGTATTCCATAAAACCC
CCTTCTGTGCGTGAGTACTCATAGTATAACAGGCGTGAGTACCAACGCAAGCACTACATGCTGAAATCTG
GCCCGCCCCTGTCCATGCCTCGCTGGCGGGGTGCCGGTGCCCGTGCCAGCTCGGCCCGCGCAAGCTGGAC
GCTGGGCAGACCCATGACCTTGCTGACGGTGCGCTCGATGTAATCCGCTTCGTGGCCGGGCTTGCGCTCT
GCCAGCGCTGGGCTGGCCTCGGCCATGGCCTTGCCGATTTCCTCGGCACTGCGGCCCCGGCTGGCCAGCT
TCTGCGCGGCGATAAAGTCGCACTTGCTGAGGTCATCACCGAAGCGCTTGACCAGCCCGGCCATCTCGCT
GCGGTACTCGTCCAGCGCCGTGCGCCGGTGGCGGCTAAGCTGCCGCTCGGACAGTTCGAGGCTGGCCAGC
CTGCGGGCCTTCTCCTGCTGCCGCTGGGCCTGCTCGATCTGCTGGCCAGCCTGCTGCACCAGCGCCGGGC
CAGCGGTGGCGGTCTTGCCCTTGGATTCACGCAGCAGCACCCACGGCTGATAACCGGCGCGGGTGGTGTG
CTTGTCCTTGCGGTTGGTGAAGCCCGCCAAGCGGCCATAGTGGCGGCTGTCGGCGCTGGCCGGGTCGGCG
TCGTACTCGCTGGCCAGCGTCCGGGCAATCTGCCCCCGAAGTTCACCGCCTGCGGCGTCGGCCACCTTGA
CCCATGCCTGATAGTTCTTCGGGCTGGTTTCCACTACCAGGGCAGGCTCCCGGCCCTCGGCTTTCATGTC
ATCCAGGTCAAACTCGCTGAGGTCGTCCACCAGCACCAGACCATGCCGCTCCTGCTCGGCGGGCCTGATA
TACACGTCATTGCCCTGGGCATTCATCCGCTTGAGCCATGGCGTGTTCTGGAGCACTTCGGCGGCTGACC
ATTCCCGGTTCATCATCTGGCCGGTGGTGGCGTCCCTGACGCCGATATCGAAGCGCTCACAGCCCATGGC
CTTGAGCTGTCGGCCTATGGCCTGCAAAGTCCTGTCGTTCTTCATCGGGCCACCAAGCGCAGCCAGATCG
AGCCGTCCTCGGTTGTCAGTGGCGTCAGGTCGAGCAAGAGCAACGATGCGATCAGCAGCACCACCGTAGG
CATCATGGAAGCCAGCATCACGGTTAGCCATAGCTTCCAGTGCCACCCCCGCGACGCGCTCCGGGCGCTC
TGCGCGGCGCTGCTCACCTCGGCGGCTACCTCCCGCAACTCTTTGGCCAGCTCCACCCATGCCGCCCCTG
TCTGGCGCTGGGCTTTCAGCCACTCCGCCGCCTGCGCCTCGCTGGCCTGCTGGGTCTGGCTCATGACCTG
CCGGGCTTCGTCGGCCAGTGTCGCCATGCTCTGGGCCAGCGGTTCGATCTGCTCCGCTAACTCGTTGATG
CCTCTGGATTTCTTCACTCTGTCGATTGCGTTCATGGTCTATTGCCTCCCGGTATTCCTGTAAGTCGATG
ATCTGGGCGTTGGCGGTGTCGATGTTCAGGGCCACGTCTGCCCGGTCGGTGCGGATGCCCCGGCCTTCCA
TCTCCACCACGTTCGGCCCCAGGTGAACACCGGGCAGGCGCTCGATGCCCTGCGCCTCAAGTGTTCTGTG
GTCAATGCGGGCGTCGTGGCCTGCCCGCTCTAATGCCCGGTTGGCATGGTCGGCCCATGCCTCGCGGGTC
TGCTCAAGCCATGCCTTGGGCTTGAGCGCTTCGGTCTTCTGTGCCCCGCCCTTCTCCGGGGTCTTGCCGT
TGTACCGCTTGAACCACTGAGCGGCGGGCCGCTCGATGCCGTCATTGATCCGCTCGGAGATCATCAGGTG
GCAGTGCGGGTTCTCGCCGCCACCGGCATGGATGGCCAGCGTATACGGCAGGCGCTCGGCACCGGTCAGG
TGCTGGGCGAACTCGGACGCCAGCGCCTTCTGCTGGTCGAGGGTCAGCTCGACCGGCAGGGCAAATTCGA
CCTCCTTGAACAGCCGCCCATTGGCGCGTTCATACAGGTCGGCAGCATCCCAGTAGTCGGCGGGCCGCTC
GACGAACTCCGGCATGTGCCCGGATTCGGCGTGCAAGACTTCATCCATGTCGCGGGCATACTTGCCTTCG
CGCTGGATGAAGTCGGCCTTGGCCCTGGCCGATTGGCCGCCCGACCTGCTGCCGGTTTTCGCCGTAAGGT
GATAAATCGCCATGCTGCCTCGCTGTTGCTTTTGCTTTTCGGCTCCATGCAATGGCCCTCGGAGAGCGCA
CCGCCCGAAGGGTGGCCGTTAGGCCAGTTTCTCGAAGAGAAACCGGTAAGTGCGCCCTCCCCTACAAAGT
AGGGTCGGGATTGCCGCCGCTGTGCCTCCATGATAGCCTACGAGACAGCACATTAACAATGGGGTGTCAA
GATGGTTAAGGGGAGCAACAAGGCGGCGGATCGGCTGGCCAAGCTCGAAGAACAACGAGCGCGAATCAAT
GCCGAAATTCAGCGGGTGCGGGCAAGGGAACAGCAGCAAGAGCGCAAGAACGAAACAAGGCGCAAGGTGC
TGGTGGGGGCCATGATTTTGGCCAAGGTGAACAGCAGCGAGTGGCCGGAGGATCGGCTCATGGCGGCAAT
GGATGCGTACCTTGAACGCGACCACGACCGCGCCTTGTTCGGTCTGCCGCCACGCCAGAAGGATGAGCCG
GGCTGAATGATCGACCGAGACAGGCCCTGCGGGGCTGCACACGCGCCCCCACCCTTCGGGTAGGGGGAAA
GGCCGCTAAAGCGGCTAAAAGCGCTCCAGCGTATTTCTGCGGGGTTTGGTGTGGGGTTTAGCGGGCTTTG
CCCGCCTTTCCCCCTGCCGCGCAGCGGTGGGGCGGTGTGTAGCCTAGCGCAGCGAATAGACCAGCTATCC
GGCCTCTGGCCGGGCATATTGGGCAAGGGCAGCAGCGCCCCACAAGGGCGCTGATAACCGCGCCTAGTGG
ATTATTCTTAGATAATCATGGATGGATTTTTCCAACACCCCGCCAGCCCCCGCCCCTGCTGGGTTTGCAG
GTTTGGGGGCGTGACAGTTATTGCAGGGGTTCGTGACAGTTATTGCAGGGGGGCGTGACAGTTATTGCAG
GGGTTCGTGACAGTTAGTACGGGAGTGACGGGCACTGGCTGGCAATGTCTAGCAACGGCAGGCATTTCGG
CTGAGGGTAAAAGAACTTTCCGCTAAGCGATAGACTGTATGTAAACACAGTATTGCAAGGACGCGGAACA
TGCCTCATGTGGCGGCCCTCGCGAGAATTAATTCAGATAAAAAAAATCCTTAGCTTTCGCTAAGGATGAT
TTCTAGCGATGACCCTGCTGATTGGTTCGCTGACCGTAGACTGGTTGGCTTGGTTTCATCAGCCATCCGC
TTGCCCTCATCTGTTACGCCGGCGGTAGCCGGCCAGCCTCGCAGAGCAGGATTCCCGTTGAGCACCGCCA
GGTGCGAATAAGGGACAGTGAAGAAGGAACACCCGCTCGCGGGTGGGCCTACTTCACCTATCCTGCCCGG
CTGACGCCGTTGGATACACCAAGGAAAGTCTACACGAACCCTTTGGCAAAATCCTGTATATCGTGCGACA
TCGCGCGCGCGCGCGCGGATGCTAGCGGCGCGCCAAAAAAAAGCCCGCTCATTA
